Addgene plasmid #56309: mClover-CytERM-N-17
Purpose: Localization: Endoplasmic Reticulum, Excitation: 505, Emission: 515
Depositing lab: Michael Davidson. Depositing organization: Florida State University, Tallahassee.
Backbone
  Vector backbone: mClover-N1
  Backbone size w/o insert (bp): 4750
  Vector type: Mammalian Expression
  Selectable markers: Neomycin (select with G418)
Growth in bacteria
  Bacterial resistance: Kanamycin, 50 μg/mL
  Growth temperature: 37°C
  Growth strain: DH5alpha
  Copy number: High Copy
Gene/Insert
  Gene/Insert name: CytERM (alt names: Cytochrome p450; NM_001171120.1)
  Promoter: CMV
  Tag / fusion protein: mClover (C terminal on backbone)
  Cloning method: Unknown
  Sequencing primers: 5′ CMV-F; 3′ SV40pA-R
Terms and licenses: Academic/Nonprofit Terms; Industry Terms
Depositor comments: Cytochrome p450 . Excitation = 505; Emission = 515
How to cite: mClover-CytERM-N-17 was a gift from Michael Davidson (Addgene plasmid # 56309 ; http://n2t.net/addgene:56309 ; RRID:Addgene_56309)
