[The description below was written by a language model from this plasmid's Addgene catalogue record.]
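Description:
mClover-CytERM-N-17 is a mammalian expression plasmid built on the mClover-N1 backbone (about 4.75 kb without the insert), designed to label the endoplasmic reticulum with a green fluorescent protein. It is maintained in E. coli as a high-copy plasmid under kanamycin selection. The backbone also provides a neomycin resistance marker, so transfected mammalian cells can be selected with G418 if stable lines are wanted. The record does not list the origins of replication or give a feature table, so element-level details beyond the catalogue fields are not documented here.

The payload is CytERM, an insert derived from cytochrome P450, placed downstream of the CMV promoter, which drives strong constitutive transcription in most mammalian cell types. In this N1-style arrangement the targeting sequence sits upstream of the fluorescent protein, so mClover is fused to the C-terminal end of CytERM. The "17" in the name may refer to the length of the linker between the two parts, but the record does not say so. The 3′ sequencing primer name indicates an SV40 polyadenylation signal after the fusion. The species of origin of the cytochrome P450 sequence and the cloning method are not stated.

The catalogue gives the localization as endoplasmic reticulum, with mClover excitation at 505 nm and emission at 515 nm. The construct therefore serves as a fluorescent ER marker for live- or fixed-cell imaging, for example to visualize ER morphology or as a co-localization reference alongside spectrally distinct probes.
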