>Addgene plasmid #56309 | mClover-CytERM-N-17 | addgene partial sequence | sequence record 108316 | CMV-F 5'-CGCAAATGGGCGGTAGGCGTG-3'
AGCAGAGCTGGTTTAGTGAACCGTCAGATCCGCTAGCGCTACCGGACTCAGATCTGGTACCCCTTGCAGC
TTCCAGTTGTCAGGAAGAGAAGGCTCCCATGGATCCTGTGGTGGTGCTGGGGCTCTGTCTCTCCTGTTTG
CTTCTCCTTTCACTCTGGAAACAGAGCTATGGGGGAGGGAAGCTTCGAATTCTGCAGTCGACGGTACCGC
GGGCCCGGGATCCACCGGTCGCCACCATGGTGAGCAAGGGCGAGGAGCTGTTCACCGGGGTGGTGCCCAT
CCTGGTCGAGCTGGACGGCGACGTAAACGGCCACAAGTTCAGCGTCCGCGGCGAGGGCGAGGGCGATGCC
ACCAACGGCAAGCTGACCCTGAAGTTCATCTGCACCACCGGCAAGCTGCCCGTGCCCTGGCCCACCCTCG
TGACCACCTTCGGCTACGGCGTGGCCTGCTTCAGCCGCTACCCCGACCACATGAAGCAGCACGACTTCTT
CAAGTCCGCCATGCCCGAAGGCTACGTCCAGGAGCGCACCATCTCTTTCAAGGACGACGGTACCTACAAG
ACCCGCGCCGAGGTGAAGTTCGAGGGCGACACCCTGGTGAACCGCATCGAGCTGAAGGGCATCGACTTCA
AGGAGGACGGCAACATCCTGGGGCACAAGCTGGAGTACAACTTCAACAGCCACAACGTCTATATCACGGC
CGACAAGCAGAAGAACGGCATCAAGGCTAACTTCAAGATCCGCCACAACGTTGAGGACGGCAGCGTGCAG
CTCGCCGACCACTACCAGCAGAACACCCCCATCGGCGACGGCCCCGTGCTGCTGCCCGACAACCACTACC
TGAGCCATCAGTCCAAGCTGAGCAAAGACCCCAACGAGAAGCGCGATCACATGG
